>Addgene plasmid #148668 | pnYC-CvH-HseIF4E_24-217_AF | depositor full sequence | sequence record 291116 | Full Sequence
GGTATGGCAATGAAAGACGGTGAGCTGGTGATATGGGATAGTGTTCACCCTTGTTACACCGTTTTCCATG
AGCAAACTGAAACGTTTTCATCGCTCTGGAGTGAATACCACGACGATTTCCGGCAGTTTCTACACATATA
TTCGCAAGATGTGGCGTGTTACGGTGAAAACCTGGCCTATTTCCCTAAAGGGTTTATTGAGAATATGTTT
TTCGTCTCAGCCAATCCCTGGGTGAGTTTCACCAGTTTTGATTTAAACGTGGCCAATATGGACAACTTCT
TCGCCCCCGTTTTCACCATGGGCAAATATTATACGCAAGGCGACAAGGTGCTGATGCCGCTGGCGATTCA
GGTTCATCATGCCGTCTGTGATGGCTTCCATGTCGGCAGAATGCTTAATGAATTACAACAGTACTGCGAT
GAGTGGCAGGGCGGGGCGTAATTTTTTTAAGGCAGTTATTGGTGCCCTTAAACGCCTGGTGCTACGCCTG
AATAAGTGATAATAAGCGGATGAATGGCAGAAATTCGAAAGCAAATTCGACCCGGTCGTCGGTTCAGGGC
AGGGTCGTTAAATAGCCGCTTATGTCTATTGCTGGTTTACCGGTTTATTGACTACCGGAAGCAGTGTGAC
CGTGTGCTTCTCAAATGCCTGAGGCCAGTTTGCTCAGGCTCTCCCCGTGGAGGTAATAATTGACGATATG
ATCATTTATTCTGCCTCCCAGAGCCTGATAAAAACGGTTAGCGCTTCGTTAATACAGATGTAGGTGTTCC
ACAGGGTAGCCAGCAGCATCCTGCGATGCAGATCCGGAACATAATGGTGCAGGGCGCTTGTTTCGGCGTG
GGTATGGTGGCAGGCCCCGTGGCCGGGGGACTGTTGGGCGCTGCCGGCACCTGTCCTACGAGTTGCATGA
TAAAGAAGACAGTCATAAGTGCGGCGACGATAGTCATGCCCCGCGCCCACCGGAAGGAGCTACCGGACAG
CGGTGCGGACTGTTGTAACTCAGAATAAGAAATGAGGCCGCTCATGGCGTTGACTCTCAGTCATAGTATC
GTGGTATCACCGGTTGGTTCCACTCTCTGTTGCGGGCAACTTCAGCAGCACGTAGGGGACTTCCGCGTTT
CCAGACTTTACGAAACACGGAAACCGAAGACCATTCATGTTGTTGCTCAGGTCGCAGACGTTTTGCAGCA
GCAGTCGCTTCACGTTCGCTCGCGTATCGGTGATTCATTCTGCTAACCAGTAAGGCAACCCCGCCAGCCT
AGCCGGGTCCTCAACGACAGGAGCACGATCATGCGCACCCGTGGCCAGGACCCAACGCTGCCCGAGATGC
GCCGCGTGCGGCTGCTGGAGATGGCGGACGCGATGGATATGTTCTGCCAAGGGTTGGTTTGCGCATTCAC
AGTTCTCCGCAAGAATTGATTGGCTCCAATTCTTGGAGTGGTGAATCCGTTAGCGAGGTGCCGCCGGCTT
CCATTCAGGTCGAGGTGGCCCGGCTCCATGCACCGCGACGCAACGCGGGGAGGCAGACAAGGTATAGGGC
GGCGCCTACAATCCATGCCAACCCGTTCCATGTGCTCGCCGAGGCGGCATAAATCGCCGTGACGATCAGC
GGTCCAGTGATCGAAGTTAGGCTGGTAAGAGCCGCGAGCGATCCTTGAAGCTGTCCCTGATGGTCGTCAT
CTACCTGCCTGGACAGCATGGCCTGCAACGCGGGCATCCCGATGCCGCCGGAAGCGAGAAGAATCATAAT
GGGGAAGGCCATCCAGCCTCGCGTCGCGAACGCCAGCAAGACGTAGCCCAGCGCGTCGGCCGCCATGCCG
GCGATAATGGCCTGCTTCTCGCCGAAACGTTTGGTGGCGGGACCAGTGACGAAGGCTTGAGCGAGGGCGT
GCAAGATTCCGAATACCGCAAGCGACAGGCCGATCATCGTCGCGCTCCAGCGAAAGCGGTCCTCGCCGAA
AATGACCCAGAGCGCTGCCGGCACCTGTCCTACGAGTTGCATGATAAAGAAGACAGTCATAAGTGCGGCG
ACGATAGTCATGCCCCGCGCCCACCGGAAGGAGCTGACTGGGTTGAAGGCTCTCAAGGGCATCGGTCGAC
GCTCTCCCTTATGCGACTCCTGCATTAGGAAGCAGCCCAGTAGTAGGTTGAGGCCGTTGAGCACCGCCGC
CGCAAGGAATGGTGCATGCAAGGAGATGGCGCCCAACAGTCCCCCGGCCACGGGGCCTGCCACCATACCC
ACGCCGAAACAAGCGCTCATGAGCCCGAAGTGGCGAGCCCGATCTTCCCCATCGGTGATGTCGGCGATAT
AGGCGCCAGCAACCGCACCTGTGGCGCCGGTGATGCCGGCCACGATGCGTCCGGCGTAGAGGATCAGACT
AAGATCTCGATCCCGCGAAATTAATACGACTCACTATAGGGGAATTGTGAGCGGATAACAATTCCCCACT
AGTAATAATTTTGTTTAACTTTAAGAAGGAGATATACATATGAGCAACCAGGAAGTGGCGAACCCAGAGC
ATTACATTAAACATCCGCTGCAGAACAGATGGGCACTCTGGTTTTTTAAAAATGATAAAAGCAAAACTTG
GCAAGCAAACCTGCGGCTGATCTCCAAGTTTGATACTGTTGAAGACTTTTGGGCTCTGTACAACCATATC
CAGTTGTCTAGTAATTTAATGCCTGGCTGTGACTACTCACTTTTTAAGGATGGTATTGAGCCTATGTGGG
AAGATGAGAAAAACAAACGGGGAGGACGATGGCTAATTACATTGAACAAACAGCAGAGACGAAGTGACCT
CGATCGCTTTTGGCTAGAGACACTTCTGTGCCTTATTGGAGAATCTTTTGATGACTACAGTGATGATGTA
TGTGGCGCTGTTGTTAATGTTAGAGCTAAAGGTGATAAGATAGCAATATGGACTACTGAATGTGAAAACA
GAGAAGCTGTTACACATATAGGGAGGGTATACAAGGAAAGGTTAGGACTTCCTCCAAAGATAGTGATTGG
TTATCAGTCCCACGCAGACACAGCTACTAAGAGCGGCTCCACCACTAAAAATAGGTTTGTTGTTGGATCC
GAAAACCTTTACTTCCAGGGCAGCGGCGCCATGGGCAGCGGCAGCGGCCACCACCACCACCACCACGGTA
CCTAATAGTCTAGAGCTAGCCCTAGGAGATCCGGCTGCTAACAAAGCCCGAAAGGAAGCTGAGTTGGCTG
CTGCCACCGCTGAGCAATAACTAGCATAACCCCTTGGGGCCTCTAAACGGGTCTTGAGGGGTTTTTTGCT
GAAAGGAGGAACTATATCCGGATATCCCGCAAGAGGCCCGGCAGTACCGGCATAACCAAGCCTATGCCTA
CAGCATCCAGGGTGACGGTGCCGAGGATGACGATGAGCGCATTGTTAGATTTCATACACGGTGCCTGACT
GCGTTAGCAATTTAACTGTGATAAACTACCGCATTAAAGCTTATCGATGATAAGCTGTCAAACATGAGAA
TTACAACTTATATCGTATGGGGCTGACTTCAGGTGCTACATTTGAAGAGATAAATTGCACTGAAATCAAG
AAATATTTTATCTGATTAATAAGATGATCTTCTTGAGATCGTTTTGGTCTGCGCGTAATCTCTTGCTCTG
AAAACGAAAAAACCGCCTTGCAGGGCGGTTTTTCGAAGGTTCTCTGAGCTACCAACTCTTTGAACCGAGG
TAACTGGCTTGGAGGAGCGCAGTCACCAAAACTTGTCCTTTCAGTTTAGCCTTAACCGGCGCATGACTTC
AAGACTAACTCCTCTAAATCAATTACCAGTGGCTGCTGCCAGTGGTGCTTTTGCATGTCTTTCCGGGTTG
GACTCAAGACGATAGTTACCGGATAAGGCGCAGCGGTCGGACTGAACGGGGGGTTCGTGCATACAGTCCA
GCTTGGAGCGAACTGCCTACCCGGAACTGAGTGTCAGGCGTGGAATGAGACAAACGCGGCCATAACAGCG
GAATGACACCGGTAAACCGAAAGGCAGGAACAGGAGAGCGCACGAGGGAGCCGCCAGGGGGAAACGCCTG
GTATCTTTATAGTCCTGTCGGGTTTCGCCACCACTGATTTGAGCGTCAGATTTCGTGATGCTTGTCAGGG
GGGCGGAGCCTATGGAAAAACGGCTTTGCCGCGGCCCTCTCACTTCCCTGTTAAGTATCTTCCTGGCATC
TTCCAGGAAATCTCCGCCCCGTTCGTAAGCCATTTCCGCTCGCCGCAGTCGAACGACCGAGCGTAGCGAG
TCAGTGAGCGAGGAAGCGGAATATATCCTGTATCACATATTCTGCTGACGCACCGGTGCAGCCTTTTTTC
TCCTGCCACATGAAGCACTTCACTGACACCCTCATCAGTGCCAACATAGTAAGCCAGTATACACTCCCCT
AGCGCTGATGTCCGGCGGTGCTTTTGCCGTTACGCACCACCCCGTCAGTAGCTGAACAGGAGGGACAGCT
GATAGAAACAGAAGCCACTGGAGCACCTCAAAAACACCATCATACACTAAATCAGTAAGTTGGCAGCATC
ACCCGACGCACTTTGCGCCGAATAAATACCTGTGACGGAAGATCACTTCGCAGAATAAATAAATCCTGGT
GTCCCTGTTGATACCGGGAAGCCCTGGGCCAACTTTTGGCGAAAATGAGACGTTGATCGGCACGTAAGAG
GTTCCAACTTTCACCATAATGAAATAAGATCACTACCGGGCGTATTTTTTGAGTTATCGAGATTTTCAGG
AGCTAAGGAAGCTAAAATGGAGAAAAAAATCACTGGATATACCACCGTTGATATATCCCAATGGCATCGT
AAAGAACATTTTGAGGCATTTCAGTCAGTTGCTCAATGTACCTATAACCAGACCGTTCAGCTGGATATTA
CGGCCTTTTTAAAGACCGTAAAGAAAAATAAGCACAAGTTTTATCCGGCCTTTATTCACATTCTTGCCCG
CCTGATGAATGCTCATCCGGAATTC
Features (pLannotate 1.2.2; 18 found; start..end, strand, type, name):
    739..834     -  CDS            resD (fragment): REDF_ECOLI - Also known as D. Protein inferred from homology: Swiss-Prot protein existence level 3. Acts as a repressor of transcription and as a site-specific resolvase that cleaves at the RfsF site. From Escherichia coli (strain K12).
    824..881     +  CDS            TcR (fragment): tetracycline efflux protein; tet; confers resistance to tetracycline
    878..971     -  CDS            TcR (fragment): tetracycline efflux protein; tet; confers resistance to tetracycline
   1475..2375    -  CDS            TcR (fragment): tetracycline efflux protein; tet; confers resistance to tetracycline
   2402..2420    +  promoter       T7 promoter: promoter for bacteriophage T7 RNA polymerase
   2421..2445    +  protein_bind   lac operator: The lac repressor binds to the lac operator to inhibit transcription in E. coli. This inhibition can be relieved by adding lactose or isopropyl-β-D-thiogalactopyranoside (IPTG). lac repressor encoded by lacI
   2460..2482    +  RBS            RBS: efficient ribosome binding site from bacteriophage T7 gene 10 (Olins and Rangwala, 1989)
   2493..3074    +  CDS            EIF4E (fragment): IF4E_HUMAN - Also known as EIF4EL1, EIF4F. Experimental evidence at protein level: Swiss-Prot protein existence level 1. Recognizes and binds the 7-methylguanosine-containing mRNA cap during an early step in the initiation of protein synthesis and facilitates ribosome binding by inducing the unwinding of the mRNAs secondary structures (PubMed:16271312, PubMed:22578813). In addition to its role in translation initiation, also acts as a regulator of translation and stability in the cytoplasm (PubMed:24335285). Component of the CYFIP1-EIF4E-FMR1 complex which binds to the mRNA cap and mediates tr
   3128..3146    +  CDS            9xHis (fragment): 9xHis affinity tag
   3184..3233    +  CDS            SET1 (fragment): solubility-enhancement tag derived from T7 phage gene 10B
   3241..3288    +  terminator     T7 terminator: transcription terminator for bacteriophage T7 RNA polymerase
   3311..3415    -  CDS            TcR (fragment): tetracycline efflux protein; tet; confers resistance to tetracycline
   3463..3491    -  promoter       tet promoter: E. coli promoter for tetracycline efflux protein gene
   3603..4148    +  rep_origin     p15A ori: Plasmids containing the medium-copy-number p15A origin of replication can be propagated in E. coli cells that contain a second plasmid with the ColE1 origin.
   4236..4291    +  rep_origin     RSF ori (fragment): Plasmids containing the RSF 1030 origin of replication can be propagated in E. coli cells that contain additional plasmids with compatible origins.
   4410..4553    -  mobile_element IS1 (fragment): prokaryotic transposable element IS1
   4674..4776    +  promoter       cat promoter: promoter of the E. coli cat gene encoding chloramphenicol acetyltransferase
   4777..441     +  CDS            CmR (across the origin): chloramphenicol acetyltransferase; cat; confers resistance to chloramphenicol
