[The description below was written by a language model from this plasmid's Addgene catalogue record and pLannotate feature annotations shown in this document.]
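Description:
pnYC-CvH-HseIF4E_24-217_AF is a bacterial expression plasmid of about 5 kb for producing a truncated form of human eIF4E, the mRNA cap-binding translation initiation factor, covering residues 24–217 of isoform 1. The catalogue lists the backbone as unknown. However, the annotated features resemble a pACYC184-type scaffold: a p15A origin of replication, a chloramphenicol acetyltransferase gene driven by its own cat promoter, and several disrupted fragments of the tetracycline resistance gene along with its tet promoter. The tetracycline fragments flank the expression cassette, which suggests the cassette was inserted into that gene, so chloramphenicol is the working selection marker. The p15A origin gives a low to medium copy number and is compatible with ColE1-type plasmids, so this construct can be maintained alongside a second expression vector in the same E. coli cell. Short matches to IS1, RSF ori and resD appear to be backbone remnants rather than functional elements.

The expression cassette consists of a T7 promoter followed by a lac operator, the phage T7 gene 10 ribosome binding site, the eIF4E coding fragment and a T7 terminator. Expression therefore requires a host that supplies T7 RNA polymerase and can be induced with IPTG. A short histidine-tag match lies downstream of the insert, consistent with a C-terminal His tag for affinity purification, although the record does not describe the tag or any linker or cleavage site explicitly. The small SET1 hit just before the terminator probably reflects T7 gene 10-derived vector sequence. The associated publication concerns structures of eIF4E–eIF4G complexes, so the plasmid was probably used to make recombinant eIF4E, possibly by co-expression with binding partners, for structural and biochemical studies. The depositor's sequence may be theoretical rather than fully verified.
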