Addgene plasmid #148668: pnYC-CvH-HseIF4E_24-217_AF
Purpose: Bacterial Expression of HseIF4E_24-217
Depositing lab: Elisa Izaurralde. Depositing organization: Max Planck Institute for Developmental Biology. Publication: The Structures of eIF4E-eIF4G Complexes Reveal an Extended Interface to Regulate Translation Initiation. Gruner S, Peter D, Weber R, Wohlbold L, Chung MY, Weichenrieder O, Valkov E, Igreja C, Izaurralde E. Mol Cell. 2016 Nov 3;64(3):467-479. doi: 10.1016/j.molcel.2016.09.020. Epub 2016 Oct 20. PubMed 27773676.
Backbone
  Vector backbone: Unknown
  Vector type: Bacterial Expression
Growth in bacteria
  Bacterial resistance: Chloramphenicol, 25 μg/mL
  Growth temperature: 37°C
  Growth strain: DH5alpha
  Copy number: Low Copy
Gene/Insert
  Gene/Insert name: HseIF4E_24-217
  Species: H. sapiens (human)
  Entrez Gene: EIF4E (a.k.a. AUTS19, CBP, EIF4E1, EIF4EL1, EIF4F, eIF-4E)
  Cloning method: Unknown
Terms and licenses: Academic/Nonprofit Terms; Industry Terms: Not Available to Industry
Depositor comments: sequence according to the sequence of isoform1 given by NCBI: NM_001968.3. (Uniprot.: P06730) Plasmids from this collection were made available to the research community and donated after the lab closed. Please note that the sequence provided by the depositing laboratory may be theoretical/predicted or based on Sanger sequencing results. There may be discrepancies between sequencing results obtained by Addgene and the depositor sequence. If an Addgene verified sequence is not available, please contact before placing your order to request that our lab fully sequence the plasmid.
How to cite: pnYC-CvH-HseIF4E_24-217_AF was a gift from Elisa Izaurralde (Addgene plasmid # 148668 ; http://n2t.net/addgene:148668 ; RRID:Addgene_148668)
